Addgene plasmid #77501: MUSK gRNA (BRDN0001146773)
Purpose: 3rd generation lentiviral gRNA plasmid targeting human MUSK
Depositing lab: John Doench & David Root. Depositing organization: Broad Institute. Publication: Optimized sgRNA design to maximize activity and minimize off-target effects of CRISPR-Cas9. Doench JG, Fusi N, Sullender M, Hegde M, Vaimberg EW, Donovan KF, Smith I, Tothova Z, Wilen C, Orchard R, Virgin HW, Listgarten J, Root DE. Nat Biotechnol. 2016 Jan 18. doi: 10.1038/nbt.3437. PubMed 26780180.
Backbone
  Vector backbone: lentiGuide-Puro
  Backbone manufacturer: Zhang Lab (Addgene plasmid # 52963)
  Vector type: Mammalian Expression, Lentiviral, CRISPR
  Selectable markers: Puromycin
Growth in bacteria
  Bacterial resistance: Ampicillin, 100 μg/mL
  Growth temperature: 37°C
  Growth strain: DH5alpha
  Copy number: High Copy
Gene/Insert
  Gene/Insert name: MUSK (alt names: MUSK; NM_001166280.1)
  gRNA/shRNA sequence: CTTTGGAATATGCTGTCCCG
  Species: H. sapiens (human)
  Entrez Gene: MUSK (a.k.a. CMS9, FADS, FADS1)
  Promoter: hU6
  Cloning method: Unknown
  Sequencing primers: 5′ U6-F; 3′ pS2-R
Terms and licenses: Academic/Nonprofit Terms; Industry Terms: Not Available to Industry
Depositor comments: The gRNA was designed to target the following Genbank reference sequence(s): NM_001166280.1,NM_001166281.1,NM_005592.3. Note that this plasmid does NOT contain Cas9. It should be used in conjunction with lentiCas9-Blast (Addgene #52962) or otherwise with cell lines already expressing Cas9. Browse the full kinome gRNA library at http://www.addgene.org/pooled-library/broadgpp-human-kinome/ or visit http://www.broadinstitute.org/rnai/public/ for detailed protocols and information.
How to cite: MUSK gRNA (BRDN0001146773) was a gift from John Doench & David Root (Addgene plasmid # 77501 ; http://n2t.net/addgene:77501 ; RRID:Addgene_77501)
