[The description below was written by a language model from this plasmid's Addgene catalogue record and pLannotate feature annotations shown in this document.]
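Description:
MUSK gRNA (BRDN0001146773) is a third-generation lentiviral CRISPR guide plasmid built on the lentiGuide-Puro backbone, carrying a single guide RNA directed against human MUSK (muscle-associated receptor tyrosine kinase). The assembled sequence is 8,323 nt. In bacteria it is maintained as a high-copy plasmid through a ColE1/pUC-type origin and selected with ampicillin via β-lactamase. An f1 origin, an SV40 origin and small lac, T7 and T3 remnants are also annotated in the backbone.

The lentiviral transfer cassette begins with an RSV promoter fused to a truncated HIV-1 5' LTR, which drives Tat-independent production of the genomic RNA in packaging cells. It is followed by the Ψ packaging signal with a gag fragment, and the Rev response element for Rev-dependent nuclear export. Within the provirus, the human U6 RNA polymerase III promoter transcribes the MUSK-specific spacer joined to the Streptococcus pyogenes Cas9 guide scaffold. A cPPT/CTS element lies just downstream. A separate EF-1α core promoter with intron A expresses puromycin N-acetyltransferase so that transduced mammalian cells can be selected, and a WPRE enhances transcript expression. The cassette ends in a self-inactivating ΔU3 3' LTR, with an SV40 polyadenylation signal beyond it.

The plasmid does not encode Cas9, so it must be paired with a separate Cas9 vector or used in cells that already express the nuclease. The guide was designed against several MUSK reference transcripts and belongs to a human kinome gRNA collection. It is suited to Cas9-mediated disruption of MUSK in human cells.
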