Features (pLannotate 1.2.2; 29 found; start..end, strand, type, name):
     14..80      +  CDS            small t antigen (fragment): SV40 (simian virus 40) small t antigen
    106..317     +  promoter       EF-1α core promoter: core promoter for human elongation factor EF-1α
    318..1256    +  intron         EF-1α intron A: intron upstream of the start codon of human EF-1α
   1278..1877    +  CDS            PuroR (fragment): puromycin N-acetyltransferase; pac from Streptomyces; confers resistance to puromycin
   1893..2481    +  misc_feature   WPRE: woodchuck hepatitis virus posttranscriptional regulatory element
   2532..2551    +  misc_feature   cPPT/CTS (fragment): central polypurine tract and central termination sequence of HIV-1
   2553..2786    +  LTR            3' LTR (ΔU3): self-inactivating 3' long terminal repeat (LTR) from HIV-1
   2864..2985    +  polyA_signal   SV40 poly(A) signal: SV40 polyadenylation signal
   3025..3160    +  rep_origin     SV40 ori: SV40 origin of replication
   3181..3199    -  promoter       T7 promoter: promoter for bacteriophage T7 RNA polymerase
   3207..3362    +  CDS            lacZα (fragment): LacZα fragment of β-galactosidase; lacZ fragment
   3367..3795    +  rep_origin     f1 ori (sequence partly withheld): f1 bacteriophage origin of replication; arrow indicates direction of (+) strand synthesis
   3848..3952    +  promoter       AmpR promoter: bla
   3953..4813    +  CDS            AmpR: β-lactamase; bla; confers resistance to ampicillin, carbenicillin, and related antibiotics
   4984..5572    +  rep_origin     ori: high-copy-number ColE1/pMB1/pBR322/pUC origin of replication
   5755..5847    +  CDS            lacI (fragment): lac repressor; lacI; The lac repressor binds to the lac operator to inhibit transcription in E. coli. This inhibition can be relieved by adding lactose or isopropyl-β-D-thiogalactopyranoside (IPTG).
   5860..5881    +  protein_bind   CAP binding site: CAP binding activates transcription in the presence of cAMP. E. coli catabolite activator protein
   5896..5926    +  promoter       lac promoter: promoter for the E. coli lac operon
   5934..5950    +  protein_bind   lac operator: The lac repressor binds to the lac operator to inhibit transcription in E. coli. This inhibition can be relieved by adding lactose or isopropyl-β-D-thiogalactopyranoside (IPTG). lac repressor encoded by lacI
   5995..6013    +  promoter       T3 promoter: promoter for bacteriophage T3 RNA polymerase
   6041..6267    +  promoter       RSV promoter: Rous sarcoma virus enhancer/promoter
   6268..6448    +  LTR            5' LTR (truncated): truncated 5' long terminal repeat (LTR) from HIV-1
   6495..6620    +  misc_feature   HIV-1 Ψ: packaging signal of human immunodeficiency virus type 1
   6604..6967    +  CDS            HIV-1 gag (fragment): gag protein from human immunodeficiency virus 1; gag
   7113..7346    +  misc_feature   RRE: The Rev response element (RRE) of HIV-1 allows for Rev-dependent mRNA export from the nucleus to the cytoplasm.
   7723..7749    +  CDS            Rev (fragment): human immunodeficiency virus 1 (HIV-1) Rev protein; rev; enhances nuclear export of unspliced and incompletely spliced viral mRNAs
   7753..7993    +  promoter       U6 promoter: RNA polymerase III promoter for human U6 snRNA
   8023..8098    +  misc_RNA       gRNA scaffold: guide RNA scaffold for the Streptococcus pyogenes CRISPR/Cas9 system
   8154..8271    +  misc_feature   cPPT/CTS: central polypurine tract and central termination sequence of HIV-1
>Addgene plasmid #77501 | MUSK gRNA (BRDN0001146773) | addgene full sequence | sequence record 187886 | Addgene Assembled Sequence
CCCGGGTGCAAAGATGGATAAAGTTTTAAACAGAGAGGAATCTTTGCAGCTAATGGACCTTCTAGGTCTT
GAAAGGAGTGGGAATTGGCTCCGGTGCCCGTCAGTGGGCAGAGCGCACATCGCCCACAGTCCCCGAGAAG
TTGGGGGGAGGGGTCGGCAATTGATCCGGTGCCTAGAGAAGGTGGCGCGGGGTAAACTGGGAAAGTGATG
TCGTGTACTGGCTCCGCCTTTTTCCCGAGGGTGGGGGAGAACCGTATATAAGTGCAGTAGTCGCCGTGAA
CGTTCTTTTTCGCAACGGGTTTGCCGCCAGAACACAGGTAAGTGCCGTGTGTGGTTCCCGCGGGCCTGGC
CTCTTTACGGGTTATGGCCCTTGCGTGCCTTGAATTACTTCCACCTGGCTGCAGTACGTGATTCTTGATC
CCGAGCTTCGGGTTGGAAGTGGGTGGGAGAGTTCGAGGCCTTGCGCTTAAGGAGCCCCTTCGCCTCGTGC
TTGAGTTGAGGCCTGGCCTGGGCGCTGGGGCCGCCGCGTGCGAATCTGGTGGCACCTTCGCGCCTGTCTC
GCTGCTTTCGATAAGTCTCTAGCCATTTAAAATTTTTGATGACCTGCTGCGACGCTTTTTTTCTGGCAAG
ATAGTCTTGTAAATGCGGGCCAAGATCTGCACACTGGTATTTCGGTTTTTGGGGCCGCGGGCGGCGACGG
GGCCCGTGCGTCCCAGCGCACATGTTCGGCGAGGCGGGGCCTGCGAGCGCGGCCACCGAGAATCGGACGG
GGGTAGTCTCAAGCTGGCCGGCCTGCTCTGGTGCCTGGCCTCGCGCCGCCGTGTATCGCCCCGCCCTGGG
CGGCAAGGCTGGCCCGGTCGGCACCAGTTGCGTGAGCGGAAAGATGGCCGCTTCCCGGCCCTGCTGCAGG
GAGCTCAAAATGGAGGACGCGGCGCTCGGGAGAGCGGGCGGGTGAGTCACCCACACAAAGGAAAAGGGCC
TTTCCGTCCTCAGCCGTCGCTTCATGTGACTCCACGGAGTACCGGGCGCCGTCCAGGCACCTCGATTAGT
TCTCGAGCTTTTGGAGTACGTCGTCTTTAGGTTGGGGGGAGGGGTTTTATGCGATGGAGTTTCCCCACAC
TGAGTGGGTGGAGACTGAAGTTAGGCCAGCTTGGCACTTGATGTAATTCTCCTTGGAATTTGCCCTTTTT
GAGTTTGGATCTTGGTTCATTCTCAAGCCTCAGACAGTGGTTCAAAGTTTTTTTCTTCCATTTCAGGTGT
CGTGACGTACGGCCACCATGACCGAGTACAAGCCCACGGTGCGCCTCGCCACCCGCGACGACGTCCCCAG
GGCCGTACGCACCCTCGCCGCCGCGTTCGCCGACTACCCCGCCACGCGCCACACCGTCGATCCGGACCGC
CACATCGAGCGGGTCACCGAGCTGCAAGAACTCTTCCTCACGCGCGTCGGGCTCGACATCGGCAAGGTGT
GGGTCGCGGACGACGGCGCCGCCGTGGCGGTCTGGACCACGCCGGAGAGCGTCGAAGCGGGGGCGGTGTT
CGCCGAGATCGGCCCGCGCATGGCCGAGTTGAGCGGTTCCCGGCTGGCCGCGCAGCAACAGATGGAAGGC
CTCCTGGCGCCGCACCGGCCCAAGGAGCCCGCGTGGTTCCTGGCCACCGTCGGAGTCTCGCCCGACCACC
AGGGCAAGGGTCTGGGCAGCGCCGTCGTGCTCCCCGGAGTGGAGGCGGCCGAGCGCGCCGGGGTGCCCGC
CTTCCTGGAGACCTCCGCGCCCCGCAACCTCCCCTTCTACGAGCGGCTCGGCTTCACCGTCACCGCCGAC
GTCGAGGTGCCCGAAGGACCGCGCACCTGGTGCATGACCCGCAAGCCCGGTGCCTGAACGCGTTAAGTCG
ACAATCAACCTCTGGATTACAAAATTTGTGAAAGATTGACTGGTATTCTTAACTATGTTGCTCCTTTTAC
GCTATGTGGATACGCTGCTTTAATGCCTTTGTATCATGCTATTGCTTCCCGTATGGCTTTCATTTTCTCC
TCCTTGTATAAATCCTGGTTGCTGTCTCTTTATGAGGAGTTGTGGCCCGTTGTCAGGCAACGTGGCGTGG
TGTGCACTGTGTTTGCTGACGCAACCCCCACTGGTTGGGGCATTGCCACCACCTGTCAGCTCCTTTCCGG
GACTTTCGCTTTCCCCCTCCCTATTGCCACGGCGGAACTCATCGCCGCCTGCCTTGCCCGCTGCTGGACA
GGGGCTCGGCTGTTGGGCACTGACAATTCCGTGGTGTTGTCGGGGAAATCATCGTCCTTTCCTTGGCTGC
TCGCCTGTGTTGCCACCTGGATTCTGCGCGGGACGTCCTTCTGCTACGTCCCTTCGGCCCTCAATCCAGC
GGACCTTCCTTCCCGCGGCCTGCTGCCGGCTCTGCGGCCTCTTCCGCGTCTTCGCCTTCGCCCTCAGACG
AGTCGGATCTCCCTTTGGGCCGCCTCCCCGCGTCGACTTTAAGACCAATGACTTACAAGGCAGCTGTAGA
TCTTAGCCACTTTTTAAAAGAAAAGGGGGGACTGGAAGGGCTAATTCACTCCCAACGAAGACAAGATCTG
CTTTTTGCTTGTACTGGGTCTCTCTGGTTAGACCAGATCTGAGCCTGGGAGCTCTCTGGCTAACTAGGGA
ACCCACTGCTTAAGCCTCAATAAAGCTTGCCTTGAGTGCTTCAAGTAGTGTGTGCCCGTCTGTTGTGTGA
CTCTGGTAACTAGAGATCCCTCAGACCCTTTTAGTCAGTGTGGAAAATCTCTAGCAGTACGTATAGTAGT
TCATGTCATCTTATTATTCAGTATTTATAACTTGCAAAGAAATGAATATCAGAGAGTGAGAGGAACTTGT
TTATTGCAGCTTATAATGGTTACAAATAAAGCAATAGCATCACAAATTTCACAAATAAAGCATTTTTTTC
ACTGCATTCTAGTTGTGGTTTGTCCAAACTCATCAATGTATCTTATCATGTCTGGCTCTAGCTATCCCGC
CCCTAACTCCGCCCATCCCGCCCCTAACTCCGCCCAGTTCCGCCCATTCTCCGCCCCATGGCTGACTAAT
TTTTTTTATTTATGCAGAGGCCGAGGCCGCCTCGGCCTCTGAGCTATTCCAGAAGTAGTGAGGAGGCTTT
TTTGGAGGCCTAGGGACGTACCCAATTCGCCCTATAGTGAGTCGTATTACGCGCGCTCACTGGCCGTCGT
TTTACAACGTCGTGACTGGGAAAACCCTGGCGTTACCCAACTTAATCGCCTTGCAGCACATCCCCCTTTC
GCCAGCTGGCGTAATAGCGAAGAGGCCCGCACCGATCGCCCTTCCCAACAGTTGCGCAGCCTGAATGGCG
AATGGG
[124 nt withheld, positions 3367-3490]
C
[91 nt withheld, positions 3492-3582]
A
[49 nt withheld, positions 3584-3632]
CCTTTGACGTTGGAGTCCACGTTCTTT
[37 nt withheld, positions 3660-3696]
ACCCTATCTCGGTCTATTCTTTTGATTTATAAGGGATTTTGCCGATTTCGGCCTATTGGTTAAAAAATGA
GCTGATTTAACAAAAATTTAACGCGAATTTTAACAAAATATTAACGCTTACAATTTAGGTGGCACTTTTC
GGGGAAATGTGCGCGGAACCCCTATTTGTTTATTTTTCTAAATACATTCAAATATGTATCCGCTCATGAG
ACAATAACCCTGATAAATGCTTCAATAATATTGAAAAAGGAAGAGTATGAGTATTCAACATTTCCGTGTC
GCCCTTATTCCCTTTTTTGCGGCATTTTGCCTTCCTGTTTTTGCTCACCCAGAAACGCTGGTGAAAGTAA
AAGATGCTGAAGATCAGTTGGGTGCACGAGTGGGTTACATCGAACTGGATCTCAACAGCGGTAAGATCCT
TGAGAGTTTTCGCCCCGAAGAACGTTTTCCAATGATGAGCACTTTTAAAGTTCTGCTATGTGGCGCGGTA
TTATCCCGTATTGACGCCGGGCAAGAGCAACTCGGTCGCCGCATACACTATTCTCAGAATGACTTGGTTG
AGTACTCACCAGTCACAGAAAAGCATCTTACGGATGGCATGACAGTAAGAGAATTATGCAGTGCTGCCAT
AACCATGAGTGATAACACTGCGGCCAACTTACTTCTGACAACGATCGGAGGACCGAAGGAGCTAACCGCT
TTTTTGCACAACATGGGGGATCATGTAACTCGCCTTGATCGTTGGGAACCGGAGCTGAATGAAGCCATAC
CAAACGACGAGCGTGACACCACGATGCCTGTAGCAATGGCAACAACGTTGCGCAAACTATTAACTGGCGA
ACTACTTACTCTAGCTTCCCGGCAACAATTAATAGACTGGATGGAGGCGGATAAAGTTGCAGGACCACTT
CTGCGCTCGGCCCTTCCGGCTGGCTGGTTTATTGCTGATAAATCTGGAGCCGGTGAGCGTGGGTCTCGCG
GTATCATTGCAGCACTGGGGCCAGATGGTAAGCCCTCCCGTATCGTAGTTATCTACACGACGGGGAGTCA
GGCAACTATGGATGAACGAAATAGACAGATCGCTGAGATAGGTGCCTCACTGATTAAGCATTGGTAACTG
TCAGACCAAGTTTACTCATATATACTTTAGATTGATTTAAAACTTCATTTTTAATTTAAAAGGATCTAGG
TGAAGATCCTTTTTGATAATCTCATGACCAAAATCCCTTAACGTGAGTTTTCGTTCCACTGAGCGTCAGA
CCCCGTAGAAAAGATCAAAGGATCTTCTTGAGATCCTTTTTTTCTGCGCGTAATCTGCTGCTTGCAAACA
AAAAAACCACCGCTACCAGCGGTGGTTTGTTTGCCGGATCAAGAGCTACCAACTCTTTTTCCGAAGGTAA
CTGGCTTCAGCAGAGCGCAGATACCAAATACTGTTCTTCTAGTGTAGCCGTAGTTAGGCCACCACTTCAA
GAACTCTGTAGCACCGCCTACATACCTCGCTCTGCTAATCCTGTTACCAGTGGCTGCTGCCAGTGGCGAT
AAGTCGTGTCTTACCGGGTTGGACTCAAGACGATAGTTACCGGATAAGGCGCAGCGGTCGGGCTGAACGG
GGGGTTCGTGCACACAGCCCAGCTTGGAGCGAACGACCTACACCGAACTGAGATACCTACAGCGTGAGCT
ATGAGAAAGCGCCACGCTTCCCGAAGGGAGAAAGGCGGACAGGTATCCGGTAAGCGGCAGGGTCGGAACA
GGAGAGCGCACGAGGGAGCTTCCAGGGGGAAACGCCTGGTATCTTTATAGTCCTGTCGGGTTTCGCCACC
TCTGACTTGAGCGTCGATTTTTGTGATGCTCGTCAGGGGGGCGGAGCCTATGGAAAAACGCCAGCAACGC
GGCCTTTTTACGGTTCCTGGCCTTTTGCTGGCCTTTTGCTCACATGTTCTTTCCTGCGTTATCCCCTGAT
TCTGTGGATAACCGTATTACCGCCTTTGAGTGAGCTGATACCGCTCGCCGCAGCCGAACGACCGAGCGCA
GCGAGTCAGTGAGCGAGGAAGCGGAAGAGCGCCCAATACGCAAACCGCCTCTCCCCGCGCGTTGGCCGAT
TCATTAATGCAGCTGGCACGACAGGTTTCCCGACTGGAAAGCGGGCAGTGAGCGCAACGCAATTAATGTG
AGTTAGCTCACTCATTAGGCACCCCAGGCTTTACACTTTATGCTTCCGGCTCGTATGTTGTGTGGAATTG
TGAGCGGATAACAATTTCACACAGGAAACAGCTATGACCATGATTACGCCAAGCGCGCAATTAACCCTCA
CTAAAGGGAACAAAAGCTGGAGCTGCAAGCTTAATGTAGTCTTATGCAATACTCTTGTAGTCTTGCAACA
TGGTAACGATGAGTTAGCAACATGCCTTACAAGGAGAGAAAAAGCACCGTGCATGCCGATTGGTGGAAGT
AAGGTGGTACGATCGTGCCTTATTAGGAAGGCAACAGACGGGTCTGACATGGATTGGACGAACCACTGAA
TTGCCGCATTGCAGAGATATTGTATTTAAGTGCCTAGCTCGATACATAAACGGGTCTCTCTGGTTAGACC
AGATCTGAGCCTGGGAGCTCTCTGGCTAACTAGGGAACCCACTGCTTAAGCCTCAATAAAGCTTGCCTTG
AGTGCTTCAAGTAGTGTGTGCCCGTCTGTTGTGTGACTCTGGTAACTAGAGATCCCTCAGACCCTTTTAG
TCAGTGTGGAAAATCTCTAGCAGTGGCGCCCGAACAGGGACTTGAAAGCGAAAGGGAAACCAGAGGAGCT
CTCTCGACGCAGGACTCGGCTTGCTGAAGCGCGCACGGCAAGAGGCGAGGGGCGGCGACTGGTGAGTACG
CCAAAAATTTTGACTAGCGGAGGCTAGAAGGAGAGAGATGGGTGCGAGAGCGTCAGTATTAAGCGGGGGA
GAATTAGATCGCGATGGGAAAAAATTCGGTTAAGGCCAGGGGGAAAGAAAAAATATAAATTAAAACATAT
AGTATGGGCAAGCAGGGAGCTAGAACGATTCGCAGTTAATCCTGGCCTGTTAGAAACATCAGAAGGCTGT
AGACAAATACTGGGACAGCTACAACCATCCCTTCAGACAGGATCAGAAGAACTTAGATCATTATATAATA
CAGTAGCAACCCTCTATTGTGTGCATCAAAGGATAGAGATAAAAGACACCAAGGAAGCTTTAGACAAGAT
AGAGGAAGAGCAAAACAAAAGTAAGACCACCGCACAGCAAGCGGCCGCTGATCTTCAGACCTGGAGGAGG
AGATATGAGGGACAATTGGAGAAGTGAATTATATAAATATAAAGTAGTAAAAATTGAACCATTAGGAGTA
GCACCCACCAAGGCAAAGAGAAGAGTGGTGCAGAGAGAAAAAAGAGCAGTGGGAATAGGAGCTTTGTTCC
TTGGGTTCTTGGGAGCAGCAGGAAGCACTATGGGCGCAGCGTCAATGACGCTGACGGTACAGGCCAGACA
ATTATTGTCTGGTATAGTGCAGCAGCAGAACAATTTGCTGAGGGCTATTGAGGCGCAACAGCATCTGTTG
CAACTCACAGTCTGGGGCATCAAGCAGCTCCAGGCAAGAATCCTGGCTGTGGAAAGATACCTAAAGGATC
AACAGCTCCTGGGGATTTGGGGTTGCTCTGGAAAACTCATTTGCACCACTGCTGTGCCTTGGAATGCTAG
TTGGAGTAATAAATCTCTGGAACAGATTTGGAATCACACGACCTGGATGGAGTGGGACAGAGAAATTAAC
AATTACACAAGCTTAATACACTCCTTAATTGAAGAATCGCAAAACCAGCAAGAAAAGAATGAACAAGAAT
TATTGGAATTAGATAAATGGGCAAGTTTGTGGAATTGGTTTAACATAACAAATTGGCTGTGGTATATAAA
ATTATTCATAATGATAGTAGGAGGCTTGGTAGGTTTAAGAATAGTTTTTGCTGTACTTTCTATAGTGAAT
AGAGTTAGGCAGGGATATTCACCATTATCGTTTCAGACCCACCTCCCAACCCCGAGGGGACCCAGAGAGG
GCCTATTTCCCATGATTCCTTCATATTTGCATATACGATACAAGGCTGTTAGAGAGATAATTAGAATTAA
TTTGACTGTAAACACAAAGATATTAGTACAAAATACGTGACGTAGAAAGTAATAATTTCTTGGGTAGTTT
GCAGTTTTAAAATTATGTTTTAAAATGGACTATCATATGCTTACCGTAACTTGAAAGTATTTCGATTTCT
TGGCTTTATATATCTTGTGGAAAGGACGAAACACCGCTTTGGAATATGCTGTCCCGGTTTTAGAGCTAGA
AATAGCAAGTTAAAATAAGGCTAGTCCGTTATCAACTTGAAAAAGTGGCACCGAGTCGGTGCTTTTTTAA
GCTTGGCGTAACTAGATCTTGAGACAAATGGCAGTATTCATCCACAATTTTAAAAGAAAAGGGGGGATTG
GGGGGTACAGTGCAGGGGAAAGAATAGTAGACATAATAGCAACAGACATACAAACTAAAGAATTACAAAA
ACAAATTACAAAAATTCAAAATTTTCGGGTTTATTACAGGGACAGCAGAGATCCACTTTGGCGCCGGCTC
GAGGGGG
