>Addgene plasmid #77501 | MUSK gRNA (BRDN0001146773) | depositor partial sequence | sequence record 144961 | Target Sequence
CTTTGGAATATGCTGTCCCG
