>Addgene plasmid #77501 | MUSK gRNA (BRDN0001146773) | addgene partial sequence | sequence record 187885 | hU6-F
AGAAAGTAATAATTTCTTGGGTAGTTTGCAGTTTTAAAATTATGTTTTAAAATGGACTATCATATGCTTA
CCGTAACTTGAAAGTATTTCGATTTCTTGGCTTTATATATCTTGTGGAAAGGACGAAACACCGCTTTGGA
ATATGCTGTCCCGGTTTTAGAGCTAGAAATAGCAAGTTAAAATAAGGCTAGTCCGTTATCAACTTGAAAA
AGTGGCACCGAGTCGGTGCTTTTTTAAGCTTGGCGTAACTAGATCTTGAGACAAATGGCAGTATTCATCC
ACAATTTTAAAAGAAAAGGGGGGATTGGGGGGTACAGTGCAGGGGAAAGAATAGTAGACATAATAGCAAC
AGACATACAAACTAAAGAATTACAAAAACAAATTACAAAAATTCAAAATTTTCGGGTTTATTACAGGGAC
AGCAGAGATCCACTTTGGCGCCGGCTCGAGGGGGCCCGGGTGCAAAGATGGATAAAGTTTTAAACAGAGA
GGAATCTTTGCAGCTAATGGACCTTCTAGGTCTTGAAAGGAGTGGGAATTGGCTCCGGTGCCCGTCAGTG
GGCAGAGCGC
